>Addgene plasmid #76996 | RIPK3 gRNA (BRDN0001147505) | addgene full sequence | sequence record 186912 | Addgene Assembled Sequence
CCCGGGTGCAAAGATGGATAAAGTTTTAAACAGAGAGGAATCTTTGCAGCTAATGGACCTTCTAGGTCTT
GAAAGGAGTGGGAATTGGCTCCGGTGCCCGTCAGTGGGCAGAGCGCACATCGCCCACAGTCCCCGAGAAG
TTGGGGGGAGGGGTCGGCAATTGATCCGGTGCCTAGAGAAGGTGGCGCGGGGTAAACTGGGAAAGTGATG
TCGTGTACTGGCTCCGCCTTTTTCCCGAGGGTGGGGGAGAACCGTATATAAGTGCAGTAGTCGCCGTGAA
CGTTCTTTTTCGCAACGGGTTTGCCGCCAGAACACAGGTAAGTGCCGTGTGTGGTTCCCGCGGGCCTGGC
CTCTTTACGGGTTATGGCCCTTGCGTGCCTTGAATTACTTCCACCTGGCTGCAGTACGTGATTCTTGATC
CCGAGCTTCGGGTTGGAAGTGGGTGGGAGAGTTCGAGGCCTTGCGCTTAAGGAGCCCCTTCGCCTCGTGC
TTGAGTTGAGGCCTGGCCTGGGCGCTGGGGCCGCCGCGTGCGAATCTGGTGGCACCTTCGCGCCTGTCTC
GCTGCTTTCGATAAGTCTCTAGCCATTTAAAATTTTTGATGACCTGCTGCGACGCTTTTTTTCTGGCAAG
ATAGTCTTGTAAATGCGGGCCAAGATCTGCACACTGGTATTTCGGTTTTTGGGGCCGCGGGCGGCGACGG
GGCCCGTGCGTCCCAGCGCACATGTTCGGCGAGGCGGGGCCTGCGAGCGCGGCCACCGAGAATCGGACGG
GGGTAGTCTCAAGCTGGCCGGCCTGCTCTGGTGCCTGGCCTCGCGCCGCCGTGTATCGCCCCGCCCTGGG
CGGCAAGGCTGGCCCGGTCGGCACCAGTTGCGTGAGCGGAAAGATGGCCGCTTCCCGGCCCTGCTGCAGG
GAGCTCAAAATGGAGGACGCGGCGCTCGGGAGAGCGGGCGGGTGAGTCACCCACACAAAGGAAAAGGGCC
TTTCCGTCCTCAGCCGTCGCTTCATGTGACTCCACGGAGTACCGGGCGCCGTCCAGGCACCTCGATTAGT
TCTCGAGCTTTTGGAGTACGTCGTCTTTAGGTTGGGGGGAGGGGTTTTATGCGATGGAGTTTCCCCACAC
TGAGTGGGTGGAGACTGAAGTTAGGCCAGCTTGGCACTTGATGTAATTCTCCTTGGAATTTGCCCTTTTT
GAGTTTGGATCTTGGTTCATTCTCAAGCCTCAGACAGTGGTTCAAAGTTTTTTTCTTCCATTTCAGGTGT
CGTGACGTACGGCCACCATGACCGAGTACAAGCCCACGGTGCGCCTCGCCACCCGCGACGACGTCCCCAG
GGCCGTACGCACCCTCGCCGCCGCGTTCGCCGACTACCCCGCCACGCGCCACACCGTCGATCCGGACCGC
CACATCGAGCGGGTCACCGAGCTGCAAGAACTCTTCCTCACGCGCGTCGGGCTCGACATCGGCAAGGTGT
GGGTCGCGGACGACGGCGCCGCCGTGGCGGTCTGGACCACGCCGGAGAGCGTCGAAGCGGGGGCGGTGTT
CGCCGAGATCGGCCCGCGCATGGCCGAGTTGAGCGGTTCCCGGCTGGCCGCGCAGCAACAGATGGAAGGC
CTCCTGGCGCCGCACCGGCCCAAGGAGCCCGCGTGGTTCCTGGCCACCGTCGGAGTCTCGCCCGACCACC
AGGGCAAGGGTCTGGGCAGCGCCGTCGTGCTCCCCGGAGTGGAGGCGGCCGAGCGCGCCGGGGTGCCCGC
CTTCCTGGAGACCTCCGCGCCCCGCAACCTCCCCTTCTACGAGCGGCTCGGCTTCACCGTCACCGCCGAC
GTCGAGGTGCCCGAAGGACCGCGCACCTGGTGCATGACCCGCAAGCCCGGTGCCTGAACGCGTTAAGTCG
ACAATCAACCTCTGGATTACAAAATTTGTGAAAGATTGACTGGTATTCTTAACTATGTTGCTCCTTTTAC
GCTATGTGGATACGCTGCTTTAATGCCTTTGTATCATGCTATTGCTTCCCGTATGGCTTTCATTTTCTCC
TCCTTGTATAAATCCTGGTTGCTGTCTCTTTATGAGGAGTTGTGGCCCGTTGTCAGGCAACGTGGCGTGG
TGTGCACTGTGTTTGCTGACGCAACCCCCACTGGTTGGGGCATTGCCACCACCTGTCAGCTCCTTTCCGG
GACTTTCGCTTTCCCCCTCCCTATTGCCACGGCGGAACTCATCGCCGCCTGCCTTGCCCGCTGCTGGACA
GGGGCTCGGCTGTTGGGCACTGACAATTCCGTGGTGTTGTCGGGGAAATCATCGTCCTTTCCTTGGCTGC
TCGCCTGTGTTGCCACCTGGATTCTGCGCGGGACGTCCTTCTGCTACGTCCCTTCGGCCCTCAATCCAGC
GGACCTTCCTTCCCGCGGCCTGCTGCCGGCTCTGCGGCCTCTTCCGCGTCTTCGCCTTCGCCCTCAGACG
AGTCGGATCTCCCTTTGGGCCGCCTCCCCGCGTCGACTTTAAGACCAATGACTTACAAGGCAGCTGTAGA
TCTTAGCCACTTTTTAAAAGAAAAGGGGGGACTGGAAGGGCTAATTCACTCCCAACGAAGACAAGATCTG
CTTTTTGCTTGTACTGGGTCTCTCTGGTTAGACCAGATCTGAGCCTGGGAGCTCTCTGGCTAACTAGGGA
ACCCACTGCTTAAGCCTCAATAAAGCTTGCCTTGAGTGCTTCAAGTAGTGTGTGCCCGTCTGTTGTGTGA
CTCTGGTAACTAGAGATCCCTCAGACCCTTTTAGTCAGTGTGGAAAATCTCTAGCAGTACGTATAGTAGT
TCATGTCATCTTATTATTCAGTATTTATAACTTGCAAAGAAATGAATATCAGAGAGTGAGAGGAACTTGT
TTATTGCAGCTTATAATGGTTACAAATAAAGCAATAGCATCACAAATTTCACAAATAAAGCATTTTTTTC
ACTGCATTCTAGTTGTGGTTTGTCCAAACTCATCAATGTATCTTATCATGTCTGGCTCTAGCTATCCCGC
CCCTAACTCCGCCCATCCCGCCCCTAACTCCGCCCAGTTCCGCCCATTCTCCGCCCCATGGCTGACTAAT
TTTTTTTATTTATGCAGAGGCCGAGGCCGCCTCGGCCTCTGAGCTATTCCAGAAGTAGTGAGGAGGCTTT
TTTGGAGGCCTAGGGACGTACCCAATTCGCCCTATAGTGAGTCGTATTACGCGCGCTCACTGGCCGTCGT
TTTACAACGTCGTGACTGGGAAAACCCTGGCGTTACCCAACTTAATCGCCTTGCAGCACATCCCCCTTTC
GCCAGCTGGCGTAATAGCGAAGAGGCCCGCACCGATCGCCCTTCCCAACAGTTGCGCAGCCTGAATGGCG
AATGGG
[124 nt withheld, positions 3367-3490]
C
[91 nt withheld, positions 3492-3582]
A
[49 nt withheld, positions 3584-3632]
CCTTTGACGTTGGAGTCCACGTTCTTT
[37 nt withheld, positions 3660-3696]
ACCCTATCTCGGTCTATTCTTTTGATTTATAAGGGATTTTGCCGATTTCGGCCTATTGGTTAAAAAATGA
GCTGATTTAACAAAAATTTAACGCGAATTTTAACAAAATATTAACGCTTACAATTTAGGTGGCACTTTTC
GGGGAAATGTGCGCGGAACCCCTATTTGTTTATTTTTCTAAATACATTCAAATATGTATCCGCTCATGAG
ACAATAACCCTGATAAATGCTTCAATAATATTGAAAAAGGAAGAGTATGAGTATTCAACATTTCCGTGTC
GCCCTTATTCCCTTTTTTGCGGCATTTTGCCTTCCTGTTTTTGCTCACCCAGAAACGCTGGTGAAAGTAA
AAGATGCTGAAGATCAGTTGGGTGCACGAGTGGGTTACATCGAACTGGATCTCAACAGCGGTAAGATCCT
TGAGAGTTTTCGCCCCGAAGAACGTTTTCCAATGATGAGCACTTTTAAAGTTCTGCTATGTGGCGCGGTA
TTATCCCGTATTGACGCCGGGCAAGAGCAACTCGGTCGCCGCATACACTATTCTCAGAATGACTTGGTTG
AGTACTCACCAGTCACAGAAAAGCATCTTACGGATGGCATGACAGTAAGAGAATTATGCAGTGCTGCCAT
AACCATGAGTGATAACACTGCGGCCAACTTACTTCTGACAACGATCGGAGGACCGAAGGAGCTAACCGCT
TTTTTGCACAACATGGGGGATCATGTAACTCGCCTTGATCGTTGGGAACCGGAGCTGAATGAAGCCATAC
CAAACGACGAGCGTGACACCACGATGCCTGTAGCAATGGCAACAACGTTGCGCAAACTATTAACTGGCGA
ACTACTTACTCTAGCTTCCCGGCAACAATTAATAGACTGGATGGAGGCGGATAAAGTTGCAGGACCACTT
CTGCGCTCGGCCCTTCCGGCTGGCTGGTTTATTGCTGATAAATCTGGAGCCGGTGAGCGTGGGTCTCGCG
GTATCATTGCAGCACTGGGGCCAGATGGTAAGCCCTCCCGTATCGTAGTTATCTACACGACGGGGAGTCA
GGCAACTATGGATGAACGAAATAGACAGATCGCTGAGATAGGTGCCTCACTGATTAAGCATTGGTAACTG
TCAGACCAAGTTTACTCATATATACTTTAGATTGATTTAAAACTTCATTTTTAATTTAAAAGGATCTAGG
TGAAGATCCTTTTTGATAATCTCATGACCAAAATCCCTTAACGTGAGTTTTCGTTCCACTGAGCGTCAGA
CCCCGTAGAAAAGATCAAAGGATCTTCTTGAGATCCTTTTTTTCTGCGCGTAATCTGCTGCTTGCAAACA
AAAAAACCACCGCTACCAGCGGTGGTTTGTTTGCCGGATCAAGAGCTACCAACTCTTTTTCCGAAGGTAA
CTGGCTTCAGCAGAGCGCAGATACCAAATACTGTTCTTCTAGTGTAGCCGTAGTTAGGCCACCACTTCAA
GAACTCTGTAGCACCGCCTACATACCTCGCTCTGCTAATCCTGTTACCAGTGGCTGCTGCCAGTGGCGAT
AAGTCGTGTCTTACCGGGTTGGACTCAAGACGATAGTTACCGGATAAGGCGCAGCGGTCGGGCTGAACGG
GGGGTTCGTGCACACAGCCCAGCTTGGAGCGAACGACCTACACCGAACTGAGATACCTACAGCGTGAGCT
ATGAGAAAGCGCCACGCTTCCCGAAGGGAGAAAGGCGGACAGGTATCCGGTAAGCGGCAGGGTCGGAACA
GGAGAGCGCACGAGGGAGCTTCCAGGGGGAAACGCCTGGTATCTTTATAGTCCTGTCGGGTTTCGCCACC
TCTGACTTGAGCGTCGATTTTTGTGATGCTCGTCAGGGGGGCGGAGCCTATGGAAAAACGCCAGCAACGC
GGCCTTTTTACGGTTCCTGGCCTTTTGCTGGCCTTTTGCTCACATGTTCTTTCCTGCGTTATCCCCTGAT
TCTGTGGATAACCGTATTACCGCCTTTGAGTGAGCTGATACCGCTCGCCGCAGCCGAACGACCGAGCGCA
GCGAGTCAGTGAGCGAGGAAGCGGAAGAGCGCCCAATACGCAAACCGCCTCTCCCCGCGCGTTGGCCGAT
TCATTAATGCAGCTGGCACGACAGGTTTCCCGACTGGAAAGCGGGCAGTGAGCGCAACGCAATTAATGTG
AGTTAGCTCACTCATTAGGCACCCCAGGCTTTACACTTTATGCTTCCGGCTCGTATGTTGTGTGGAATTG
TGAGCGGATAACAATTTCACACAGGAAACAGCTATGACCATGATTACGCCAAGCGCGCAATTAACCCTCA
CTAAAGGGAACAAAAGCTGGAGCTGCAAGCTTAATGTAGTCTTATGCAATACTCTTGTAGTCTTGCAACA
TGGTAACGATGAGTTAGCAACATGCCTTACAAGGAGAGAAAAAGCACCGTGCATGCCGATTGGTGGAAGT
AAGGTGGTACGATCGTGCCTTATTAGGAAGGCAACAGACGGGTCTGACATGGATTGGACGAACCACTGAA
TTGCCGCATTGCAGAGATATTGTATTTAAGTGCCTAGCTCGATACATAAACGGGTCTCTCTGGTTAGACC
AGATCTGAGCCTGGGAGCTCTCTGGCTAACTAGGGAACCCACTGCTTAAGCCTCAATAAAGCTTGCCTTG
AGTGCTTCAAGTAGTGTGTGCCCGTCTGTTGTGTGACTCTGGTAACTAGAGATCCCTCAGACCCTTTTAG
TCAGTGTGGAAAATCTCTAGCAGTGGCGCCCGAACAGGGACTTGAAAGCGAAAGGGAAACCAGAGGAGCT
CTCTCGACGCAGGACTCGGCTTGCTGAAGCGCGCACGGCAAGAGGCGAGGGGCGGCGACTGGTGAGTACG
CCAAAAATTTTGACTAGCGGAGGCTAGAAGGAGAGAGATGGGTGCGAGAGCGTCAGTATTAAGCGGGGGA
GAATTAGATCGCGATGGGAAAAAATTCGGTTAAGGCCAGGGGGAAAGAAAAAATATAAATTAAAACATAT
AGTATGGGCAAGCAGGGAGCTAGAACGATTCGCAGTTAATCCTGGCCTGTTAGAAACATCAGAAGGCTGT
AGACAAATACTGGGACAGCTACAACCATCCCTTCAGACAGGATCAGAAGAACTTAGATCATTATATAATA
CAGTAGCAACCCTCTATTGTGTGCATCAAAGGATAGAGATAAAAGACACCAAGGAAGCTTTAGACAAGAT
AGAGGAAGAGCAAAACAAAAGTAAGACCACCGCACAGCAAGCGGCCGCTGATCTTCAGACCTGGAGGAGG
AGATATGAGGGACAATTGGAGAAGTGAATTATATAAATATAAAGTAGTAAAAATTGAACCATTAGGAGTA
GCACCCACCAAGGCAAAGAGAAGAGTGGTGCAGAGAGAAAAAAGAGCAGTGGGAATAGGAGCTTTGTTCC
TTGGGTTCTTGGGAGCAGCAGGAAGCACTATGGGCGCAGCGTCAATGACGCTGACGGTACAGGCCAGACA
ATTATTGTCTGGTATAGTGCAGCAGCAGAACAATTTGCTGAGGGCTATTGAGGCGCAACAGCATCTGTTG
CAACTCACAGTCTGGGGCATCAAGCAGCTCCAGGCAAGAATCCTGGCTGTGGAAAGATACCTAAAGGATC
AACAGCTCCTGGGGATTTGGGGTTGCTCTGGAAAACTCATTTGCACCACTGCTGTGCCTTGGAATGCTAG
TTGGAGTAATAAATCTCTGGAACAGATTTGGAATCACACGACCTGGATGGAGTGGGACAGAGAAATTAAC
AATTACACAAGCTTAATACACTCCTTAATTGAAGAATCGCAAAACCAGCAAGAAAAGAATGAACAAGAAT
TATTGGAATTAGATAAATGGGCAAGTTTGTGGAATTGGTTTAACATAACAAATTGGCTGTGGTATATAAA
ATTATTCATAATGATAGTAGGAGGCTTGGTAGGTTTAAGAATAGTTTTTGCTGTACTTTCTATAGTGAAT
AGAGTTAGGCAGGGATATTCACCATTATCGTTTCAGACCCACCTCCCAACCCCGAGGGGACCCAGAGAGG
GCCTATTTCCCATGATTCCTTCATATTTGCATATACGATACAAGGCTGTTAGAGAGATAATTAGAATTAA
TTTGACTGTAAACACAAAGATATTAGTACAAAATACGTGACGTAGAAAGTAATAATTTCTTGGGTAGTTT
GCAGTTTTAAAATTATGTTTTAAAATGGACTATCATATGCTTACCGTAACTTGAAAGTATTTCGATTTCT
TGGCTTTATATATCTTGTGGAAAGGACGAAACACCGACTGCTTCGTACACGAGTGAGTTTTAGAGCTAGA
AATAGCAAGTTAAAATAAGGCTAGTCCGTTATCAACTTGAAAAAGTGGCACCGAGTCGGTGCTTTTTTAA
GCTTGGCGTAACTAGATCTTGAGACAAATGGCAGTATTCATCCACAATTTTAAAAGAAAAGGGGGGATTG
GGGGGTACAGTGCAGGGGAAAGAATAGTAGACATAATAGCAACAGACATACAAACTAAAGAATTACAAAA
ACAAATTACAAAAATTCAAAATTTTCGGGTTTATTACAGGGACAGCAGAGATCCACTTTGGCGCCGGCTC
GAGGGGG
Features (pLannotate 1.2.2; 29 found; start..end, strand, type, name):
     14..80      +  CDS            small t antigen (fragment): SV40 (simian virus 40) small t antigen
    106..317     +  promoter       EF-1α core promoter: core promoter for human elongation factor EF-1α
    318..1256    +  intron         EF-1α intron A: intron upstream of the start codon of human EF-1α
   1278..1877    +  CDS            PuroR (fragment): puromycin N-acetyltransferase; pac from Streptomyces; confers resistance to puromycin
   1893..2481    +  misc_feature   WPRE: woodchuck hepatitis virus posttranscriptional regulatory element
   2532..2551    +  misc_feature   cPPT/CTS (fragment): central polypurine tract and central termination sequence of HIV-1
   2553..2786    +  LTR            3' LTR (ΔU3): self-inactivating 3' long terminal repeat (LTR) from HIV-1
   2864..2985    +  polyA_signal   SV40 poly(A) signal: SV40 polyadenylation signal
   3025..3160    +  rep_origin     SV40 ori: SV40 origin of replication
   3181..3199    -  promoter       T7 promoter: promoter for bacteriophage T7 RNA polymerase
   3207..3362    +  CDS            lacZα (fragment): LacZα fragment of β-galactosidase; lacZ fragment
   3367..3795    +  rep_origin     f1 ori (sequence partly withheld): f1 bacteriophage origin of replication; arrow indicates direction of (+) strand synthesis
   3848..3952    +  promoter       AmpR promoter: bla
   3953..4813    +  CDS            AmpR: β-lactamase; bla; confers resistance to ampicillin, carbenicillin, and related antibiotics
   4984..5572    +  rep_origin     ori: high-copy-number ColE1/pMB1/pBR322/pUC origin of replication
   5755..5847    +  CDS            lacI (fragment): lac repressor; lacI; The lac repressor binds to the lac operator to inhibit transcription in E. coli. This inhibition can be relieved by adding lactose or isopropyl-β-D-thiogalactopyranoside (IPTG).
   5860..5881    +  protein_bind   CAP binding site: CAP binding activates transcription in the presence of cAMP. E. coli catabolite activator protein
   5896..5926    +  promoter       lac promoter: promoter for the E. coli lac operon
   5934..5950    +  protein_bind   lac operator: The lac repressor binds to the lac operator to inhibit transcription in E. coli. This inhibition can be relieved by adding lactose or isopropyl-β-D-thiogalactopyranoside (IPTG). lac repressor encoded by lacI
   5995..6013    +  promoter       T3 promoter: promoter for bacteriophage T3 RNA polymerase
   6041..6267    +  promoter       RSV promoter: Rous sarcoma virus enhancer/promoter
   6268..6448    +  LTR            5' LTR (truncated): truncated 5' long terminal repeat (LTR) from HIV-1
   6495..6620    +  misc_feature   HIV-1 Ψ: packaging signal of human immunodeficiency virus type 1
   6604..6967    +  CDS            HIV-1 gag (fragment): gag protein from human immunodeficiency virus 1; gag
   7113..7346    +  misc_feature   RRE: The Rev response element (RRE) of HIV-1 allows for Rev-dependent mRNA export from the nucleus to the cytoplasm.
   7723..7749    +  CDS            Rev (fragment): human immunodeficiency virus 1 (HIV-1) Rev protein; rev; enhances nuclear export of unspliced and incompletely spliced viral mRNAs
   7753..7993    +  promoter       U6 promoter: RNA polymerase III promoter for human U6 snRNA
   8023..8098    +  misc_RNA       gRNA scaffold: guide RNA scaffold for the Streptococcus pyogenes CRISPR/Cas9 system
   8154..8271    +  misc_feature   cPPT/CTS: central polypurine tract and central termination sequence of HIV-1
