[The description below was written by a language model from this plasmid's Addgene catalogue record and pLannotate feature annotations shown in this document.]
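Description:
RIPK3 gRNA (BRDN0001147505) is a third-generation lentiviral guide RNA plasmid built on the lentiGuide-Puro backbone and designed to direct Streptococcus pyogenes Cas9 to the human RIPK3 gene (also known as RIP3). It is propagated in E. coli as a high-copy plasmid through a ColE1/pUC-type origin with ampicillin selection from the β-lactamase gene. The backbone also carries an f1 origin, an SV40 origin and poly(A) signal, and remnants of lac and phage-promoter cloning elements.

The lentiviral transfer cassette begins with an RSV promoter fused to a truncated HIV-1 5' LTR, which allows Tat-independent production of the genomic RNA. This is followed by the Ψ packaging signal with a partial gag sequence, the Rev response element for Rev-dependent nuclear export, and a cPPT/CTS element. It ends in a ΔU3 self-inactivating 3' LTR. Two expression units sit within this frame. A human U6 RNA polymerase III promoter drives the RIPK3-specific spacer joined to the SpCas9 gRNA scaffold. The EF-1α core promoter with its intron A drives puromycin N-acetyltransferase, followed by a WPRE to enhance transcript expression, so transduced mammalian cells can be selected with puromycin.

The plasmid does not encode Cas9, so it must be used with a separate Cas9 lentiviral vector or in cells that already express the nuclease. The guide was designed against a human RIPK3 reference transcript and belongs to a human kinome gRNA collection associated with work on optimised sgRNA design. It is suited to CRISPR knockout of RIPK3 in human cells.
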