Addgene plasmid #76996: RIPK3 gRNA (BRDN0001147505)
Purpose: 3rd generation lentiviral gRNA plasmid targeting human RIPK3
Depositing lab: John Doench & David Root. Depositing organization: Broad Institute. Publication: Optimized sgRNA design to maximize activity and minimize off-target effects of CRISPR-Cas9. Doench JG, Fusi N, Sullender M, Hegde M, Vaimberg EW, Donovan KF, Smith I, Tothova Z, Wilen C, Orchard R, Virgin HW, Listgarten J, Root DE. Nat Biotechnol. 2016 Jan 18. doi: 10.1038/nbt.3437. PubMed 26780180.
Backbone
  Vector backbone: lentiGuide-Puro
  Backbone manufacturer: Zhang Lab (Addgene plasmid # 52963)
  Vector type: Mammalian Expression, Lentiviral, CRISPR
  Selectable markers: Puromycin
Growth in bacteria
  Bacterial resistance: Ampicillin, 100 μg/mL
  Growth temperature: 37°C
  Growth strain: DH5alpha
  Copy number: High Copy
Gene/Insert
  Gene/Insert name: RIPK3 (alt names: RIPK3; NM_006871.3)
  gRNA/shRNA sequence: ACTGCTTCGTACACGAGTGA
  Species: H. sapiens (human)
  Entrez Gene: RIPK3 (a.k.a. RIP3)
  Promoter: hU6
  Cloning method: Unknown
  Sequencing primers: 5′ U6-F; 3′ pS2-R
Terms and licenses: Academic/Nonprofit Terms; Industry Terms: Not Available to Industry
Depositor comments: The gRNA was designed to target the following Genbank reference sequence(s): NM_006871.3. Note that this plasmid does NOT contain Cas9. It should be used in conjunction with lentiCas9-Blast (Addgene #52962) or otherwise with cell lines already expressing Cas9. Browse the full kinome gRNA library at http://www.addgene.org/pooled-library/broadgpp-human-kinome/ or visit http://www.broadinstitute.org/rnai/public/ for detailed protocols and information.
How to cite: RIPK3 gRNA (BRDN0001147505) was a gift from John Doench & David Root (Addgene plasmid # 76996 ; http://n2t.net/addgene:76996 ; RRID:Addgene_76996)
