>Addgene plasmid #76996 | RIPK3 gRNA (BRDN0001147505) | depositor partial sequence | sequence record 144456 | Target Sequence
ACTGCTTCGTACACGAGTGA
