>Addgene plasmid #76996 | RIPK3 gRNA (BRDN0001147505) | addgene partial sequence | sequence record 186911 | hU6-F
TTTCGATTTCTTGGCTTTATATATCTTGTGGAAAGGACGAAACACCGACTGCTTCGTACACGAGTGAGTT
TTAGAGCTAGAAATAGCAAGTTAAAATAAGGCTAGTCCGTTATCAACTTGAAAAAGTGGCACCGAGTCGG
TGCTTTTTTAAGCTTGGCGTAACTAGATCTTGAGACAAATGGCCTGNATTCATCCACAATTTTAAAAGAA
AAGGGGGGATTGGGGGGTACAGTGCAGGGGAAAGAATAGTAGACATAATAGCAACAGACATACAAACTAA
AGAATTACAAAAACAAATTACAAAAATTCAAAATTTTCGGGTTTATTACAGGGACAGCAGAGATCCACTT
TGGCGCCGGCTCGAGGGGGCCCGGGTGCAAAGATGGATAAAGTTTTAAACAGAGAGGAATCTTTGCAGCT
AATGGACCTTCTAGGTCTTGAAAGGAGTGGGAATTGGCTCCGGTGCCCGTCAGTGGGCAGAGCGCACATC
GCCCACAGNCCCCGAGAAGTTGGGGGGAGGGGTCGGCAATTGATCCGGTGCCTAAAGAAGGTGGCGCGGG
GTAAACTGGG
